Addgene plasmid #58074: tdTomato-Calreticulin-N-16
Purpose: Localization: Endoplasmic Reticulum, Excitation: 554, Emission: 581
Depositing lab: Michael Davidson. Depositing organization: Florida State University, Tallahassee.
Backbone
  Vector backbone: tdTomato-N1
  Backbone size w/o insert (bp): 4750
  Vector type: Mammalian Expression
  Selectable markers: Neomycin (select with G418)
Growth in bacteria
  Bacterial resistance: Kanamycin, 50 μg/mL
  Growth temperature: 37°C
  Growth strain: DH5alpha
  Copy number: High Copy
Gene/Insert
  Gene/Insert name: Calreticulin (alt name: NM_004343.2)
  Species: H. sapiens (human)
  Entrez Gene: CALR (a.k.a. CALR1, CRT, HEL-S-99n, RO, SSA, cC1qR)
  Promoter: CMV
  Tag / fusion protein: tdTomato (C terminal on backbone)
  Cloning method: Unknown
  Sequencing primers: 5′ CMV-F; 3′ SV40pA-R
Terms and licenses: Academic/Nonprofit Terms; Industry Terms: Not Available to Industry
Depositor comments: . Excitation = 554; Emission = 581
How to cite: tdTomato-Calreticulin-N-16 was a gift from Michael Davidson (Addgene plasmid # 58074 ; http://n2t.net/addgene:58074 ; RRID:Addgene_58074)
