[The description below was written by a language model from this plasmid's Addgene catalogue record.]
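Description:
tdTomato-Calreticulin-N-16 is a mammalian expression plasmid built on the tdTomato-N1 backbone (about 4.75 kb without the insert), designed to label the endoplasmic reticulum with a red fluorescent fusion protein. It is maintained in E. coli as a high-copy plasmid under kanamycin selection, and it carries a neomycin resistance marker that allows G418 selection of stably transfected mammalian cells. No feature table accompanies the record, so the origin of replication and other backbone elements are not listed explicitly. The 3′ sequencing primer named in the record implies an SV40 polyadenylation signal downstream of the expression cassette.

The payload is a human calreticulin (CALR) sequence placed under the CMV promoter, which gives strong constitutive expression in most mammalian cell lines. In the N1 arrangement the insert sits upstream of the fluorescent protein, so tdTomato is fused to the C terminus of the calreticulin sequence. The "N-16" in the name probably refers to the linker length between the two parts, but the record does not define it. It also does not say whether the full calreticulin coding sequence or only a portion of it, such as the signal peptide, is present, nor whether an ER retention motif follows tdTomato. Calreticulin is a resident chaperone of the ER lumen, and the stated localization of the fusion is the endoplasmic reticulum. tdTomato is a bright tandem-dimer red fluorescent protein, listed here with excitation at 554 nm and emission at 581 nm. The construct is typically used as an ER marker for fluorescence microscopy of live or fixed cells, including multicolour imaging alongside green or far-red probes.
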