>Addgene plasmid #58074 | tdTomato-Calreticulin-N-16 | depositor partial sequence | sequence record 89211 | insert sequence
GTTCAGATCCGCTAGCGCTACCGGACTCAGATCTCGAGGCCACCATGCTGCTATCCGTGCCGCTGCTGCT
CGGCCTCCTCGGCCTGGCCGTCGCCGAGCCTGCCGTCTACTTCAAGGAGCAGTTTCTGGACGGAGACGGG
TGGACTTCCCGCTGGATCGAATCCAAACACAAGTCAGATTTTGGCAAATTCGTTCTCAGTTCCGGCAAGT
TCTACGGTGACGAGGAGAAAGATAAAGGTTTGCAGACAAGCCAGGATGCACGCTTTTATGCTCTGTCGGC
CAGTTTCGAGCCTTTCAGCAACAAAGGCCAGACGCTGGTGGTGCAGTTCACGGTGAAACATGAGCAGAAC
ATCGACTGTGGGGGCGGCTATGTGAAGCTGTTTCCTAATAGTTTGGACCAGACAGACATGCACGGAGACT
CAGAATACAACATCATGTTTGGTCCCGACATCTGTGGCCCTGGCACCAAGAAGGTTCATGTCATCTTCAA
CTACAAGGGCAAGAACGTGCTGATCAACAAGGACATCCGTTGCAAGGATGATGAGTTTACACACCTGTAC
ACACTGATTGTGCGGCCAGACAACACCTATGAGGTGAAGATTGACAACAGCCAGGTGGAGTCCGGCTCCT
TGGAAGACGATTGGGACTTCCTGCCACCCAAGAAGATAAAGGATCCTGATGCTTCAAAACCGGAAGACTG
GGATGAGCGGGCCAAGATCGATGATCCCACAGACTCCAAGCCTGAGGACTGGGACAAGCCCGAGCATATC
CCTGACCCTGATGCTAAGAAGCCCGAGGACTGGGATGAAGAGATGGACGGAGAGTGGGAACCCCCAGTGA
TTCAGAACCCTGAGTACAAGGGTGAGTGGAAGCCCCGGCAGATCGACAACCCAGATTACAAGGGCACTTG
GATCCACCCAGAAATTGACAACCCCGAGTATTCTCCCGATCCCAGTATCTATGCCTATGATAACTTTGGC
GTGCTGGGCCTGGACCTCTGGCAGGTCAAGTCTGGCACCATCTTTGACAACTTCCTCATCACCAACGATG
AGGCATACGCTGAGGAGTTTGGCAACGAGACGTGGGGCGTAACAAAGGCAGCAGAGAAACAAATGAAGGA
CAAACAGGACGAGGAGCAGAGGCTTAAGGAGGAGGAAGAAGACAAGAAACGCAAAGAGGAGGAGGAGGCA
GAGGACAAGGAGGATGATGAGGACAAAGATGAGGATGAGGAGGATGAGGAGGACAAGGAGGAAGATGAGG
AGGAAGATGTCCCCGGCCAGGCCAAGGACGAGCTGGCATCCGGGGGTGCGTCAGGCGGCAGCGGATCTGG
ACCGGTCGCCACCATGGTGAGCAAGGGCGAGGAGGTCATCAAAGAGTTCATGCGCTTCAAGGTGCGCATG
GAGGGCTCCATGAACGGCCACGAGTTCGAGATCGAGGGCGAGGGCGAGGGCCGCCCCTACGAGGGCACCC
AGACCGCCAAGCTGAAGGTGACCAAGGGCGGCCCCCTGCCCTTCGCCTGGGACATCCTGTCCCCCCAGTT
CATGTACGGCTCCAAGGCGTACGTGAAGCACCCCGCCGACATCCCCGATTACAAGAAGCTGTCCTTCCCC
GAGGGCTTCAAGTGGGAGCGCGTGATGAACTTCGAGGACGGCGGTCTGGTGACCGTGACCCAGGACTCCT
CCCTGCAGGACGGCACGCTGATCTACAAGGTGAAGATGCGCGGCACCAACTTCCCCCCCGACGGCCCCGT
AATGCAGAAGAAGACCATGGGCTGGGAGGCCTCCACCGAGCGCCTGTACCCCCGCGACGGCGTGCTGAAG
GGCGAGATCCACCAGGCCCTGAAGCTGAAGGACGGCGGCCACTACCTGGTGGAGTTCAAGACCATCTACA
TGGCCAAGAAGCCCGTGCAACTGCCCGGCTACTACTACGTGGACACCAAGCTGGACATCACCTCCCACAA
CGAGGACTACACCATCGTGGAACAGTACGAGCGCTCCGAGGGCCGCCACCACCTGTTCCTGGGGCATGGC
ACCGGCAGCACCGGCAGCGGCAGCTCCGGCACCGCCTCCTCCGAGGACAACAACATGGCCGTCATCAAAG
AGTTCATGCGCTTCAAGGTGCGCATGGAGGGCTCCATGAACGGCCACGAGTTCGAGATCGAGGGCGAGGG
CGAGGGCCGCCCCTACGAGGGCACCCAGACCGCCAAGCTGAAGGTGACCAAGGGCGGCCCCCTGCCCTTC
GCCTGGGACATCCTGTCCCCCCAGTTCATGTACGGCTCCAAGGCGTACGTGAAGCACCCCGCCGACATCC
CCGATTACAAGAAGCTGTCCTTCCCCGAGGGCTTCAAGTGGGAGCGCGTGATGAACTTCGAGGACGGCGG
TCTGGTGACCGTGACCCAGGACTCCTCCCTGCAGGACGGCACGCTGATCTACAAGGTGAAGATGCGCGGC
ACCAACTTCCCCCCCGACGGCCCCGTAATGCAGAAGAAGACCATGGGCTGGGAGGCCTCCACCGAGCGCC
TGTACCCCCGCGACGGCGTGCTGAAGGGCGAGATCCACCAGGCCCTGAAGCTGAAGGACGGCGGCCACTA
CCTGGTGGAGTTCAAGACCATCTACATGGCCAAGAAGCCCGTGCAACTGCCCGGCTACTACTACGTGGAC
ACCAAGCTGGACATCACCTCCCACAACGAGGACTACACCATCGTGGAACAGTACGAGCGCTCCGAGGGCC
GCCACCACCTGTTCCTGTACGGCATGGACGAGCTGTACAAGTAAGCGGCCGCGACTCTAGATCATAATCA
GCCATA
