>Addgene plasmid #58074 | tdTomato-Calreticulin-N-16 | addgene partial sequence | sequence record 134855 | mCherryseq-R 5'-cctcctcgcccttgctcaccat-3'
GCACCCCCGGATGCCAGCTCGTCCTTGGCCTGGCCGGGGACATCTTCCTCCTCATCTTCCTCCTTGTCCT
CCTCATCCTCCTCATCCTCATCTTTGTCCTCATCATCCTCCTTGTCCTCTGCCTCCTCCTCCTCTTTGCG
TTTCTTGTCTTCTTCCTCCTCCTTAAGCCTCTGCTCCTCGTCCTGTTTGTCCTTCATTTGTTTCTCTGCT
GCCTTTGTTACGCCCCACGTCTCGTTGCCAAACTCCTCAGCGTATGCCTCATCGTTGGTGATGAGGAAGT
TGTCAAAGATGGTGCCAGACTTGACCTGCCAGAGGTCCAGGCCCAGCACGCCAAAGTTATCATAGGCATA
GATACTGGGATCGGGAGAATACTCGGGGTTGTCAATTTCTGGGTGGATCCAAGTGCCCTTGTAATCTGGG
TTGTCGATCTGCCGGGGCTTCCACTCACCCTTGTACTCAGGGTTCTGAATCACTGGGGGTTCCCACTCTC
CGTCCATCTCTTCATCCCAGTCCTCGGGCTTCTTAGCATCAGGGTCAGGGATATGCTCGGGCTTGTCCCA
GTCCTCAGGCTTGGAGTCTGTGGGATCATCGATCTTGGCCCGCTCATCCCAGTCTTCCGGTTTTGAAGCA
TCAGGATCCTTTATCTTCTTGGGTGGCAGGAAGTCCCAATCGTCTTCCAAGGAGCCGGACTCCACCTGGC
TGTTGTCAATCTTCACCTCATAGGTGTTGTCTGGCCGCACAATCAGTGTGTACAGGTGTGTAAACTCATC
ATCCTTGCAACGGATGTCCTTGTTGATCAGCACGTTCTTGCCCTTGTAGTTGAAGATGACATGAACCTTC
TTGGTGCCAG
